>Addgene plasmid #139344 | pRC/CMV-TYK2-VSV | addgene full sequence | sequence record 275737 | Addgene NGS Result
CCCCCCAAGAAGCCGCGGGGACTGGCTGCGCTTGACAGGCTGCACTTGGATGGGAGCACCTGGTGCCTCG
GGACTGCTCCGATGCCCGGGTCTGTGCTGAATGTGTAATATGCGGAACTATATTGAAACATTACAACCAT
CTTTTGATGGCAACACCCTGAGGACCTCCCTTTTCCAGATGGGGAAACTGAGGCCCAGAATTGCTAAGTG
GCTTGCTTGAGTTGACACAGGGAGCTCCAGGACTCACCCTCAGCTGAGCCACCTGCCGGGAGCATGCCTC
TGCGCCACTGGGGGATGGCCAGGGGCAGTAAGCCCGTTGGGGATGGAGCCCAGCCCATGGCTGCCATGGG
AGGCCTGAAGGTGCTTCTGCACTGGGCTGGTCCAGGCGGCGGGGAGCCCTGGGTCACTTTCAGTGAGTCA
TCGCTGACAGCTGAGGAAGTCTGCATCCACATTGCACATAAAGTTGGTATCACTCCTCCTTGCTTCAATC
TCTTTGCCCTCTTCGATGCTCAGGCCCAAGTCTGGTTGCCCCCAAACCACATCCTAGAGATCCCCAGAGA
TGCAAGCCTGATGCTATATTTCCGCATAAGGTTTTATTTCCGGAACTGGCATGGCATGAATCCTCGGGAA
CCGGCTGTGTACCGTTGTGGGCCCCCAGGAACCGAGGCATCCTCAGATCAGACAGCACAGGGGATGCAAC
TCCTGGACCCAGCCTCATTTGAGTACCTCTTTGAGCAGGGCAAGCATGAGTTTGTGAATGACGTGGCATC
ACTGTGGGAGCTGTCGACCGAGGAGGAGATCCACCACTTTAAGAATGAGAGCCTGGGCATGGCCTTTCTG
CACCTCTGTCACCTCGCTCTCCGCCATGGCATCCCCCTGGAGGAGGTGGCCAAGAAGACCAGCTTCAAGG
ACTGCATCCCGCGCTCCTTCCGCCGGCATATCCGGCAGCACAGCGCCCTGACCCGGCTGCGCCTTCGGAA
CGTCTTCCACAGGTTCCTGCGGGACTTCCAGCCGGGCCGACTCTCCCAGCAGATGGTCATGGTCAAATAC
CTAGCCACACTCGAGCGGCTGGCACCCCGCTTCGGCACAGAGCGTGTGCCCGTGTGCCACCTGAGGCTGC
TGGCCCAGGCCGAGGGGGAGCCCTGCTACATCCGGGACAGTGGGGTGGCCCCTACAGACCCTGGCCCTGA
GTCTGCTGCTGGGCCCCCAACCCACGAGGTGCTGGTGACAGGCACTGGTGGCATCCAGTGGTGGCCAGTA
GAGGAGGAGGTGAACAAGGAGGAGGGTTCTAGTGGCAGCAGTGGCAGGAACCCCCAAGCCAGCCTGTTTG
GGAAGAAGGCCAAGGCTCACAAGGCAGTCGGCCAGCCGGCAGACAGGCCGCGGGAGCCACTGTGGGCCTA
CTTCTGTGACTTCCGGGACATCACCCACGTGGTGCTGAAAGAGCACTGTGTCAGCATCCACCGGCAGGAC
AACAAGTGCCTGGAGCTGAGCTTGCCTTCCCGGGCTGCGGCGCTGTCCTTCGTGTCGCTGGTGGACGGCT
ATTTCCGCCTGACGGCCGACTCCAGCCACTACCTGTGCCACGAGGTGGCTCCCCCACGGCTGGTGATGAG
CATCCGGGATGGGATCCACGGACCCCTGCTGGAGCCATTTGTGCAGGCCAAGCTGCGGCCCGAGGACGGC
CTGTACCTCATTCACTGGAGCACCAGCCACCCCTACCGCCTGATCCTCACAGTGGCCCAGCGTAGCCAGG
CACCAGACGGCATGCAGAGCTTGCGGCTCCGAAAGTTCCCCATTGAGCAGCAGGACGGGGCCTTCGTGCT
GGAGGGCTGGGGCCGGTCCTTCCCCAGCGTTCGGGAACTTGGGGCTGCCTTGCAGGGCTGCTTGCTGAGG
GCCGGGGATGACTGCTTCTCTCTGCGTCGCTGTTGCCTGCCCCAACCAGGAGAAACCTCCAATCTCATCA
TCATGCGGGGGGCTCGGGCCAGCCCCAGGACACTCAACCTCAGCCAGCTCAGCTTCCACCGGGTTGACCA
GAAGGAGATCACCCAGCTGTCCCACTTGGGCCAGGGCACAAGGACCAACGTGTATGAGGGCCGCCTGCGA
GTGGAGGGCAGCGGGGACCCTGAGGAGGGCAAGATGGATGACGAGGACCCCCTCGTGCCTGGCAGGGACC
GTGGGCAGGAGCTACGAGTGGTGCTCAAAGTGCTGGACCCTAGTCACCATGACATCGCCCTGGCCTTCTA
CGAGACAGCCAGCCTCATGAGCCAGGTCTCCCACACGCACCTGGCCTTCGTGCATGGCGTCTGTGTGCGC
GGCCCTGAAAATATCATGGTGACAGAGTACGTGGAGCACGGACCCCTGGATGTGTGGCTGCGGAGGGAGC
GGGGCCATGTGCCCATGGCTTGGAAGATGGTGGTGGCCCAGCAGCTGGCCAGCGCCCTCAGCTACCTGGA
GAACAAGAACCTGGTTCATGGTAATGTGTGTGGCCGGAACATCCTGCTGGCCCGGCTGGGGTTGGCAGAG
GGCACCAGCCCCTTCATCAAGCTGAGTGATCCTGGCGTGGGCCTGGGCGCCCTCTCCAGGGAGGAGCGGG
TGGAGAGGATCCCCTGGCTGGCCCCCGAATGCCTACCAGGTGGGGCCAACAGCCTAAGCACCGCCATGGA
CAAGTGGGGGTTTGGCGCCACCCTCCTGGAGATCTGCTTTGACGGAGAGGCCCCTCTGCAGAGCCGCAGT
CCCTCCGAGAAGGAGCATTTCTACCAGAGGCAGCACCGGCTGCCCGAGCCCTCCTGCCCACAGCTGGCCA
CACTCACCAGCCAGTGTCTGACCTATGAGCCAACCCAGAGGCCATCATTCCGCACCATCCTGCGTGACCT
CACCCGGCTGCAGCCCCACAATCTTGCTGACGTCTTGACTGTGAACCCGGACTCACCGGCGTCGGACCCT
ACGGTTTTCCACAAGCGCTATTTGAAAAAGATCCGAGATCTGGGCGAGGGTCACTTCGGCAAGGTCAGCT
TGTACTGCTACGATCCGACCAACGACGGCACTGGCGAGATGGTGGCGGTGAAAGCCCTCAAGGCAGACTG
CGGCCCCCAGCACCGCTCGGGCTGGAAGCAGGAGATTGACATTCTGCGCACGCTCTACCACGAGCACATC
ATCAAGTACAAGGGCTGCTGCGAGGACCAAGGCGAGAAGTCGCTGCAGCTGGTCATGGAGTACGTGCCCC
TGGGCAGCCTCCGAGACTACCTGCCCCGGCACAGCATCGGGCTGGCCCAGCTGCTGCTCTTCGCCCAGCA
GATCTGCGAGGGCATGGCCTATCTGCACGCGCAGCACTACATCCACCGAGACCTAGCCGCGCGCAACGTG
CTGCTGGACAACGACAGGCTGGTCAAGATCGGGGACTTTGGCCTAGCCAAGGCCGTGCCCGAAGGCCACG
AGTACTACCGCGTGCGCGAGGATGGGGACAGCCCCGTGTTCTGGTATGCCCCAGAGTGCCTGAAGGAGTA
TAAGTTCTACTATGCGTCAGATGTCTGGTCCTTCGGGGTGACCCTGTATGAGCTGCTGACGCACTGTGAC
TCCAGCCAGAGCCCCCCCACGAAATTCCTTGAGCTCATAGGCATTGCTCAGGGTCAGATGACAGTTCTGA
GACTCACTGAGTTGCTGGAACGAGGGGAGAGGCTGCCACGGCCCGACAAATGTCCCTGTGAGGTCTATCA
TCTCATGAAGAACTGCTGGGAGACAGAGGCGTCCTTTCGCCCAACCTTCGAGAACCTCATACCCATTCTG
AAGACAGTCCATGAGAAGTACCAAGGCCAGGCCCCTTCAGTGTTCAGCGTGTGCCCCCGGGAGGGCCCAC
CAGGCCCATACACCGACATCGAGATGAACCGGCTGGGCAAGTAAAGATCTAAGGTACCAATCTAGAGGGC
CCTATTCTATAGTGTCACCTAAATGCTAGAGCTCGCTGATCAGCCTCGACTGTGCCTTCTAGTTGCCAGC
CATCTGTTGTTTGCCCCTCCCCCGTGCCTTCCTTGACCCTGGAAGGTGCCACTCCCACTGTCCTTTCCTA
ATAAAATGAGGAAATTGCATCGCATTGTCTGAGTAGGTGTCATTCTATTCTGGGGGGTGGGGTGGGGCAG
GACAGCAAGGGGGAGGATTGGGAAGACAATAGCAGGCATGCTGGGGATGCGGTGGGCTCTATGGCTTCTG
AGGCGGAAAGAACCAGCTGGGGCTCGAGGGGGGATCCCC
[124 nt withheld, positions 4240-4363]
C
[91 nt withheld, positions 4365-4455]
A
[49 nt withheld, positions 4457-4505]
CCTTTGACGTTGGAGTCCACGTTCTTT
[37 nt withheld, positions 4533-4569]
ACCCTATCTCGGTCTATTCTTTTGATTTATAAGGGATTTTGCCGATTTCGGCCTATTGGTTAAAAAATGA
GCTGATTTAACAAAAATTTAACGCGAATTTTAACAAAATATTAACGCTTACAATTTAAATATTTGCTTAT
ACAATCT
[37 nt withheld, positions 4717-4753]
GGGTACCGAGCTCGAATTCTGTGGAATGTGTGTCAGTTAGGGTGTGGAAAGTCCCCAGGCTCCCCAGCAG
GCAGAAGTATGCAAAGCATGCATCTCAATTAGTCAGCAACCAGGTGTGGAAAGTCCCCAGGCTCCCCAGC
AGGCAGAAGTATGCAAAGCATGCATCTCAATTAGTCAGCAACCATAGTCCCGCCCCTAACTCCGCCCATC
CCGCCCCTAACTCCGCCCAGTTCCGCCCATTCTCCGCCCCATGGCTGACTAATTTTTTTTATTTATGCAG
AGGCCGAGGCCGCCTCGGCCTCTGAGCTATTCCAGAAGTAGTGAGGAGGCTTTTTTGGAGGCCTAGGCTT
TTGCAAAAAGCTCCCGGGAGCTTGGATATCCATTTTCGGATCTGATCAAGAGACAGGATGAGGATCGTTT
CGCATGATTGAACAAGATGGATTGCACGCAGGTTCTCCGGCCGCTTGGGTGGAGAGGCTATTCGGCTATG
ACTGGGCACAACAGACAATCGGCTGCTCTGATGCCGCCGTGTTCCGGCTGTCAGCGCAGGGGCGCCCGGT
TCTTTTTGTCAAGACCGACCTGTCCGGTGCCCTGAATGAACTGCAGGACGAGGCAGCGCGGCTATCGTGG
CTGGCCACGACGGGCGTTCCTTGCGCAGCTGTGCTCGACGTTGTCACTGAAGCGGGAAGGGACTGGCTGC
TATTGGGCGAAGTGCCGGGGCAGGATCTCCTGTCATCTCACCTTGCTCCTGCCGAGAAAGTATCCATCAT
GGCTGATGCAATGCGGCGGCTGCATACGCTTGATCCGGCTACCTGCCCATTCGACCACCAAGCGAAACAT
CGCATCGAGCGAGCACGTACTCGGATGGAAGCCGGTCTTGTCGATCAGGATGATCTGGACGAAGAGCATC
AGGGGCTCGCGCCAGCCGAACTGTTCGCCAGGCTCAAGGCGCGCATGCCCGACGGCGAGGATCTCGTCGT
GACCCATGGCGATGCCTGCTTGCCGAATATCATGGTGGAAAATGGCCGCTTTTCTGGATTCATCGACTGT
GGCCGGCTGGGTGTGGCGGACCGCTATCAGGACATAGCGTTGGCTACCCGTGATATTGCTGAAGAGCTTG
GCGGCGAATGGGCTGACCGCTTCCTCGTGCTTTACGGTATCGCCGCTCCCGATTCGCAGCGCATCGCCTT
CTATCGCCTTCTTGACGAGTTCTTCTGAGCGGGACTCTGGGGTTCGAAATGACCGACCAAGCGACGCCCA
ACCTGCCATCACGAGATTTCGATTCCACCGCCGCCTTCTATGAAAGGTTGGGCTTCGGAATCGTTTTCCG
GGACGCCGGCTGGATGATCCTCCAGCGCGGGGATCTCATGCTGGAGTTCTTCGCCCACCCCAACTTGTTT
ATTGCAGCTTATAATGGTTACAAATAAAGCAATAGCATCACAAATTTCACAAATAAAGCATTTTTTTCAC
TGCATTCTAGTTGTGGTTTGTCCAAACTCATCAATGTATCTTATCATGTCTGGATCCGTCGACCTCGAGA
GCTTGGCGTAATCATGGTCATAGCTGTTTCCTGTGTGAAATTGTTATCCGCTCACAATTCCACACAACAT
ACGAGCCGGAAGCATAAAGTGTAAAGCCTGGGGTGCCTAATGAGTGAGCTAACTCACATTAATTGCGTTG
CGCTCACTGCCCGCTTTCCAGTCGGGAAACCTGTCGTGCCAGCTGCATTAATGAATCGGCCAACGCGCGG
GGAGAGGCGGTTTGCGTATTGGGCGCTCTTCCGCTTCCTCGCTCACTGACTCGCTGCGCTCGGTCGTTCG
GCTGCGGCGAGCGGTATCAGCTCACTCAAAGGCGGTAATACGGTTATCCACAGAATCAGGGGATAACGCA
GGAAAGAACATGTGAGCAAAAGGCCAGCAAAAGGCCAGGAACCGTAAAAAGGCCGCGTTGCTGGCGTTTT
TCCATAGGCTCCGCCCCCCTGACGAGCATCACAAAAATCGACGCTCAAGTCAGAGGTGGCGAAACCCGAC
AGGACTATAAAGATACCAGGCGTTTCCCCCTGGAAGCTCCCTCGTGCGCTCTCCTGTTCCGACCCTGCCG
CTTACCGGATACCTGTCCGCCTTTCTCCCTTCGGGAAGCGTGGCGCTTTCTCATAGCTCACGCTGTAGGT
ATCTCAGTTCGGTGTAGGTCGTTCGCTCCAAGCTGGGCTGTGTGCACGAACCCCCCGTTCAGCCCGACCG
CTGCGCCTTATCCGGTAACTATCGTCTTGAGTCCAACCCGGTAAGACACGACTTATCGCCACTGGCAGCA
GCCACTGGTAACAGGATTAGCAGAGCGAGGTATGTAGGCGGTGCTACAGAGTTCTTGAAGTGGTGGCCTA
ACTACGGCTACACTAGAAGAACAGTATTTGGTATCTGCGCTCTGCTGAAGCCAGTTACCTTCGGAAAAAG
AGTTGGTAGCTCTTGATCCGGCAAACAAACCACCGCTGGTAGCGGTGGTTTTTTTGTTTGCAAGCAGCAG
ATTACGCGCAGAAAAAAAGGATCTCAAGAAGATCCTTTGATCTTTTCTACGGGGTCTGACGCTCAGTGGA
ACGAAAACTCACGTTAAGGGATTTTGGTCATGAGATTATCAAAAAGGATCTTCACCTAGATCCTTTTAAA
TTAAAAATGAAGTTTTAAATCAATCTAAAGTATATATGAGTAAACTTGGTCTGACAGTTACCAATGCTTA
ATCAGTGAGGCACCTATCTCAGCGATCTGTCTATTTCGTTCATCCATAGTTGCCTGACTCCCCGTCGTGT
AGATAACTACGATACGGGAGGGCTTACCATCTGGCCCCAGTGCTGCAATGATACCGCGAGACCCACGCTC
ACCGGCTCCAGATTTATCAGCAATAAACCAGCCAGCCGGAAGGGCCGAGCGCAGAAGTGGTCCTGCAACT
TTATCCGCCTCCATCCAGTCTATTAATTGTTGCCGGGAAGCTAGAGTAAGTAGTTCGCCAGTTAATAGTT
TGCGCAACGTTGTTGCCATTGCTACAGGCATCGTGGTGTCACGCTCGTCGTTTGGTATGGCTTCATTCAG
CTCCGGTTCCCAACGATCAAGGCGAGTTACATGATCCCCCATGTTGTGCAAAAAAGCGGTTAGCTCCTTC
GGTCCTCCGATCGTTGTCAGAAGTAAGTTGGCCGCAGTGTTATCACTCATGGTTATGGCAGCACTGCATA
ATTCTCTTACTGTCATGCCATCCGTAAGATGCTTTTCTGTGACTGGTGAGTACTCAACCAAGTCATTCTG
AGAATAGTGTATGCGGCGACCGAGTTGCTCTTGCCCGGCGTCAATACGGGATAATACCGCGCCACATAGC
AGAACTTTAAAAGTGCTCATCATTGGAAAACGTTCTTCGGGGCGAAAACTCTCAAGGATCTTACCGCTGT
TGAGATCCAGTTCGATGTAACCCACTCGTGCACCCAACTGATCTTCAGCATCTTTTACTTTCACCAGCGT
TTCTGGGTGAGCAAAAACAGGAAGGCAAAATGCCGCAAAAAAGGGAATAAGGGCGACACGGAAATGTTGA
ATACTCATACTCTTCCTTTTTCAATATTATTGAAGCATTTATCAGGGTTATTGTCTCATGAGCGGATACA
TATTTGAATGTATTTAGAAAAATAAACAAATAGGGGTTCCGCGCACATTTCCCCGAAAAGTGCCACCTGA
CGTCGACGGATCGGGAGATCTCCCGATCCCCTATGGTGCACTCTCAGTACAATCTGCTCTGATGCCGCAT
AGTTAAGCCAGTATCTGCTCCCTGCTTGTGTGTTGGAGGTCGCTGAGTAGTGCGCGAGCAAAATTTAAGC
TACAACAAGGCAAGGCTTGACCGACAATTGCATGAAGAATCTGCTTAGGGTTAGGCGTTTTGCGCTGCTT
CGCGATGTACGGGCCAGATATACGCGTTGACATTGATTATTGACTAGTTATTAATAGTAATCAATTACGG
GGTCATTAGTTCATAGCCCATATATGGAGTTCCGCGTTACATAACTTACGGTAAATGGCCCGCCTGGCTG
ACCGCCCAACGACCCCCGCCCATTGACGTCAATAATGACGTATGTTCCCATAGTAACGCCAATAGGGACT
TTCCATTGACGTCAATGGGTGGAGTATTTACGGTAAACTGCCCACTTGGCAGTACATCAAGTGTATCATA
TGCCAAGTACGCCCCCTATTGACGTCAATGACGGTAAATGGCCCGCCTGGCATTATGCCCAGTACATGAC
CTTATGGGACTTTCCTACTTGGCAGTACATCTACGTATTAGTCATCGCTATTACCATGGTGATGCGGTTT
TGGCAGTACATCAATGGGCGTGGATAGCGGTTTGACTCACGGGGATTTCCAAGTCTCCACCCCATTGACG
TCAATGGGAGTTTGTTTTGGCACCAAAATCAACGGGACTTTCCAAAATGTCGTAACAACTCCGCCCCATT
GACGCAAATGGGCGGTAGGCGTGTACGGTGGGAGGTCTATATAAGCAGAGCTCTCTGGCTAACTAGAGAA
CCCACTGCTTACTGGCTTATCGAAATTAATACGACTCACTATAGGGAGACCCAAGCTTGTCGAGGAACTG
AAAAACCAGAAAGTTAACTGGTAAGTTTAGTCTTTTTGTCTTTTATTTCAGGTCCCGGATCCCCCCCCCC
Features (pLannotate 1.2.2; 23 found; start..end, strand, type, name):
    274..3834    +  CDS            TYK2: TYK2_HUMAN - Experimental evidence at protein level: Swiss-Prot protein existence level 1. Probably involved in intracellular signal transduction by being involved in the initiation of type I IFN signaling. Phosphorylates the interferon-alpha/beta receptor alpha chain. From Homo sapiens (Human).
   3926..3944    -  promoter       SP6 promoter: promoter for bacteriophage SP6 RNA polymerase
   3970..4194    +  polyA_signal   bGH poly(A) signal: bovine growth hormone polyadenylation signal
   4198..4219    +  promoter       SV40 promoter (fragment): SV40 enhancer and early promoter
   4240..4668    +  rep_origin     f1 ori (sequence partly withheld): f1 bacteriophage origin of replication; arrow indicates direction of (+) strand synthesis
   4754..4772    -  misc_feature   MCS (fragment): pUC18/19 multiple cloning site
   4781..5110    +  promoter       SV40 promoter: SV40 enhancer and early promoter
   5177..5968    +  CDS            neo: KKA2_KLEPN - Also known as kan, nptII. Experimental evidence at protein level: Swiss-Prot protein existence level 1. Resistance to kanamycin, neomycin, paromomycin, ribostamycin, butirosin and gentamicin B. From Klebsiella pneumoniae.
   5992..6150    +  CDS            ble (fragment): BLE_KLEPN - Experimental evidence at protein level: Swiss-Prot protein existence level 1. Binding protein with a strong affinity to the bleomycin family of antibiotics. Binds to CL990; an antimitotic-antibiotic compound. From Klebsiella pneumoniae.
   6145..6279    +  polyA_signal   SV40 poly(A) signal: SV40 polyadenylation signal
   6334..6350    -  protein_bind   lac operator: The lac repressor binds to the lac operator to inhibit transcription in E. coli. This inhibition can be relieved by adding lactose or isopropyl-β-D-thiogalactopyranoside (IPTG). lac repressor encoded by lacI
   6358..6388    -  promoter       lac promoter: promoter for the E. coli lac operon
   6403..6424    -  protein_bind   CAP binding site: CAP binding activates transcription in the presence of cAMP. E. coli catabolite activator protein
   6437..6529    -  CDS            lacI (fragment): lac repressor; lacI; The lac repressor binds to the lac operator to inhibit transcription in E. coli. This inhibition can be relieved by adding lactose or isopropyl-β-D-thiogalactopyranoside (IPTG).
   6712..7300    -  rep_origin     ori: high-copy-number ColE1/pMB1/pBR322/pUC origin of replication
   7471..8331    -  CDS            AmpR: β-lactamase; bla; confers resistance to ampicillin, carbenicillin, and related antibiotics
   8332..8436    -  promoter       AmpR promoter: bla
   8495..8547    -  misc_feature   bom (fragment): basis of mobility region from pBR322
   8702..9081    +  enhancer       CMV enhancer: human cytomegalovirus immediate early enhancer
   9082..9285    +  promoter       CMV promoter: human cytomegalovirus (CMV) immediate early promoter
   9281..9314    +  LTR            5' LTR (truncated) (fragment): truncated 5' long terminal repeat (LTR) from HIV-1
   9330..9348    +  promoter       T7 promoter: promoter for bacteriophage T7 RNA polymerase
   9394..9435    +  intron         SV40 intron (fragment): modified SV40 intron with splice donor and acceptor sites
