[The description below was written by a language model from this plasmid's Addgene catalogue record and pLannotate feature annotations shown in this document.]
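Description:
pRC/CMV-TYK2-VSV is a mammalian expression plasmid of about 9.4 kb, built on the pRC/CMV backbone, that drives expression of human TYK2, a Janus-family tyrosine kinase involved in the initiation of type I interferon signalling. The insert is the TYK2 cDNA retaining 267 nt of its native 5′ UTR, with a VSV epitope tag fused to the C terminus of the protein for antibody-based detection. The tag is listed in the catalogue fields but was not called as a separate feature in the annotation. Transcription comes from the human cytomegalovirus immediate-early enhancer and promoter and is terminated by the bovine growth hormone polyadenylation signal. T7 and SP6 phage promoters flank the insert and serve as sequencing primer sites. The cloning sites used are not recorded.

For propagation in E. coli the plasmid carries a high-copy ColE1/pUC-type origin and a β-lactamase gene conferring ampicillin resistance. An f1 origin is also present, which allows single-stranded DNA production. A separate cassette, consisting of the SV40 enhancer/early promoter, the neomycin phosphotransferase gene and an SV40 polyadenylation signal, permits G418 selection of stably transfected mammalian cells. The automated annotation also reports several short fragments (ble, lacI and lac promoter elements, a bom remnant, and brief matches to an HIV-1 LTR and an SV40 intron near the CMV promoter). These are most likely backbone remnants or incidental matches rather than functional parts. The stated purpose is simply expression of TYK2 protein. The associated publication concerns disease-associated TYK2 variants that affect exon splicing and TYK2 dosage.
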