Addgene plasmid #139344: pRC/CMV-TYK2-VSV
Purpose: Expression of TYK2 protein
Depositing lab: Sandra Pellegrini. Depositing organization: Institut Pasteur. Publication: Two common disease-associated TYK2 variants impact exon splicing and TYK2 dosage. Li Z, Rotival M, Patin E, Michel F, Pellegrini S. PLoS One. 2020 Jan 21;15(1):e0225289. doi: 10.1371/journal.pone.0225289. eCollection 2020. PubMed 31961910.
Backbone
  Vector backbone: pRC/CMV
  Vector type: Mammalian Expression
  Selectable markers: Neomycin (select with G418)
Growth in bacteria
  Bacterial resistance: Ampicillin, 100 μg/mL
  Growth temperature: 37°C
  Growth strain: DH5alpha
  Copy number: High Copy
Gene/Insert
  Gene/Insert name: TYK2 cDNA with 267nt of 5' UTR
  Species: H. sapiens (human)
  Entrez Gene: TYK2 (a.k.a. IMD35, JTK1)
  Promoter: CMV
  Tag / fusion protein: VSV (C terminal on insert)
  Cloning method: Restriction Enzyme; 5′ cloning site Unknown (unknown if destroyed)
  Sequencing primers: 5′ T7; 3′ Sp6
Terms and licenses: Academic/Nonprofit Terms; Industry Terms: Not Available to Industry
How to cite: pRC/CMV-TYK2-VSV was a gift from Sandra Pellegrini (Addgene plasmid # 139344 ; http://n2t.net/addgene:139344 ; RRID:Addgene_139344)
